Addgene plasmid #24578: pFloxin-Ofd1-Myc-KDD359-361FSY
Depositing lab: Jeremy Reiter. Depositing organization: University of California, San Francisco (UCSF). Publication: Ofd1, a human disease gene, regulates the length and distal structure of centrioles. Singla V, Romaguera-Ros M, Garcia-Verdugo JM, Reiter JF. Dev Cell. 2010 Mar 16. 18(3):410-24. 10.1016/j.devcel.2009.12.022 PubMed 20230748.
Backbone
  Vector backbone: pBluescript
  Backbone size w/o insert (bp): 4021
  Vector type: Mouse Targeting, Cre/Lox
Growth in bacteria
  Bacterial resistance: Ampicillin, 100 μg/mL
  Growth temperature: 37°C
  Growth strain: Stbl2
  Growth instructions: Stbl2 (Invitrogen) or other RecA- strain 37 degrees in LB media
  Copy number: Low Copy
Gene/Insert
  Gene/Insert name: Ofd1
  Species: M. musculus (mouse)
  Insert size (bp): 2781
  Mutation: Lysine-Aspartate-Aspartate 359-361 changed to Phenylalanine-Serine-Tyrosine (codons AAG-GAT-GAC changed to TTT-TTC-TAC) Includes exons 4-23 only
  GenBank ID: NM_177429
  Entrez Gene: Ofd1 (a.k.a. ORF2, Cxorf5, DXGgc7e)
  Tag / fusion protein: Myc (C terminal on insert)
  Cloning method: Restriction Enzyme
  Sequencing primers: 5′ aacctctgccctttctcctc
Terms and licenses: Academic/Nonprofit Terms; Industry Terms: Not Available to Industry
Depositor comments: Mutation reported in: Identification of the gene for oral-facial-digital type I syndrome. Ferrante MI, Giorgio G, Feather SA, Bulfone A, Wright V, Ghiani M, Selicorni A, Gammaro L, Scolari F, Woolf AS, Sylvie O, Bernard L, Malcolm S, Winter R, Ballabio A, Franco B. Am J Hum Genet. 2001 Mar;68(3):569-76. Epub 2001 Feb 13.PMID: 11179005
How to cite: pFloxin-Ofd1-Myc-KDD359-361FSY was a gift from Jeremy Reiter (Addgene plasmid # 24578 ; http://n2t.net/addgene:24578 ; RRID:Addgene_24578)
