[The description below was written by a language model from this plasmid's Addgene catalogue record and pLannotate feature annotations shown in this document.]
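Description:
pFloxin-Ofd1-Myc-KDD359-361FSY is a pBluescript-based mouse targeting, Cre/lox vector of about 6.8 kb. It carries a partial mouse Ofd1 coding sequence intended for Cre-mediated insertion into a genomic locus rather than for stand-alone expression. In bacteria it is maintained through a ColE1/pUC-type origin and selected with ampicillin via the AmpR (β-lactamase) cassette. The catalogue lists it as low copy and specifies a recombination-deficient host strain. Remnants of the lac promoter/operator, lacZα, lacI, rop and bom are backbone leftovers.

The payload begins with a lox66 site, a right-element mutant of loxP. Such half-mutant sites are generally paired with a complementary mutant lox site at the target, so that Cre-driven integration yields one crippled site and the insertion is effectively irreversible. Downstream lies an Ofd1 fragment covering exons 4–23 only, fused at its C terminus to a Myc epitope tag. It carries the substitution of Lys-Asp-Asp 359–361 with Phe-Ser-Tyr, a change the depositor notes was reported in oral-facial-digital type I syndrome. The insert is followed by a short EMCV IRES fragment, SV40 sequences including a polyadenylation signal, and an FRT site for FLP recombinase.

No eukaryotic promoter is annotated upstream of the insert. Given this and the absence of the first exons, expression presumably relies on the endogenous promoter and upstream exons of the targeted locus after integration, although the record does not spell out this mechanism. The construct appears intended to place a tagged, disease-associated Ofd1 variant in mouse cells, for studying how the protein controls centriole length and distal structure and, in turn, cilium formation.
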