Features (pLannotate 1.2.2; 18 found; start..end, strand, type, name):
    529..562     +  protein_bind   lox66: Right element (RE) mutant of loxP (Araki et al., 2010). Cre-mediated recombination occurs in the 8-bp core sequence (GCATACAT). Cre recombinase
    816..3572    +  CDS            Ofd1 (fragment): OFD1_MOUSE - Experimental evidence at protein level: Swiss-Prot protein existence level 1. Component of the centrioles controlling mother and daughter centrioles length. Recruits to the centriole IFT88 and centriole distal appendage-specific proteins including CEP164. Involved in the biogenesis of the cilium, a centriole-associated function. The cilium is a cell surface projection found in many vertebrate cells required to transduce signals important for development and tissue homeostasis. Plays an important role in development by regulating Wnt signaling and the specification of the left-righ
   3573..3602    +  CDS            Myc: Myc (human c-Myc proto-oncogene) epitope tag
   3654..3771    +  misc_feature   IRES (fragment): internal ribosome entry site (IRES) of the encephalomyocarditis virus (EMCV)
   3819..3835    +  misc_feature   MCS (fragment): pBluescript multiple cloning site
   3846..3931    +  CDS            large T antigen (fragment): large T antigen from SV40 (simian virus 40)
   3954..4075    +  polyA_signal   SV40 poly(A) signal: SV40 polyadenylation signal
   4106..4153    +  protein_bind   FRT: FLP-mediated recombination occurs in the 8-bp core sequence TCTAGAAA (Turan and Bode, 2011). FLP recombinase from the Saccharomyces cerevisiae 2μ plasmid
   4201..4217    -  protein_bind   lac operator: The lac repressor binds to the lac operator to inhibit transcription in E. coli. This inhibition can be relieved by adding lactose or isopropyl-β-D-thiogalactopyranoside (IPTG). lac repressor encoded by lacI
   4225..4255    -  promoter       lac promoter: promoter for the E. coli lac operon
   4270..4291    -  protein_bind   CAP binding site: CAP binding activates transcription in the presence of cAMP. E. coli catabolite activator protein
   4304..4396    -  CDS            lacI (fragment): lac repressor; lacI; The lac repressor binds to the lac operator to inhibit transcription in E. coli. This inhibition can be relieved by adding lactose or isopropyl-β-D-thiogalactopyranoside (IPTG).
   4579..5167    -  rep_origin     ori: high-copy-number ColE1/pMB1/pBR322/pUC origin of replication
   5338..6198    -  CDS            AmpR: β-lactamase; bla; confers resistance to ampicillin, carbenicillin, and related antibiotics
   6199..6303    -  promoter       AmpR promoter: bla
   6398..6433    +  CDS            rop (fragment): Rop protein, which maintains plasmids at low copy number; rop
   6535..6634    +  misc_feature   bom (fragment): basis of mobility region from pBR322
   6640..6794    -  CDS            lacZα (fragment): LacZα fragment of β-galactosidase; lacZ fragment
>Addgene plasmid #24578 | pFloxin-Ofd1-Myc-KDD359-361FSY | depositor full sequence | sequence record 11453 | Author sequence
AAGCTTCCTTCTGCAGGAGCGTACAGAACCCAGGGCCCTGGCACCCGTGCAGACCCTGGCCCACCCCACC
TGGGCGCTCAGTGCCCAAGAGATGTCCACACCTAGGATGTCCCGCGGTGGGTGGGGGGCCCGAGAGACGG
GCAGGCCGGGGGCAGGCCTGGCCATGCGGGGCCGAACCGGGCACTGCCCAGCGTGGGGCGCGGGGGCCAC
GGCGCGCGCCCCCAGCCCCCGGGCCCAGCACCCCAAGGCGGCCAACGCCAAAACTCTCCCTCCTCCTCTT
CCTCAATCTCGCTCTCGCTCTTTTTTTTTTTCGCAAAAGGAGGGGAGAGGGGGTAAAAAAATGCTGCACT
GTCGGCGAAGCCGGTGAGTGAGCGGCGCGGGGCCAATCGCGTGCGCCGTTCCGAAAGTTGCCTTTTATGG
CTCGAGCGGCCGCGGCGGCGCCCTATAAAACCCAGCGGCGCGACGCGCCACCACCGCCGAGACCGCGTCC
GCCCGCGAGCACAGAGCCTCGCCTTTGCCACCATGGCTATAACTTCGTATAGCATACATTATACGAACGG
TAGTGATAGGCCTTTTAGCTACATCTGCCAATCCATCTCATTTTCACACACACACACACCACTTTCCTTC
TGGTCAGTGGGCACATGTCCAGCCTCAAGTTTATATCACCACCCCCAATGCCCAACACTTGTATGGCCTT
GGGCGGGTCATCCCCCCCCCCCCACCCCCAGTATCTGCAACCTCAAGCTAGCTTGGGTGCGTTGGTTGTG
GATAAGTAGCTAGACTCCAGCAACCAGTAACCTCTGCCCTTTCTCCTCCATGACAACCAGATATTTACTA
TGCAGGATCTACTACAACTCATTCGGATTAACCCCTCATCCAGTCTCTATAAATCATTGATTTCAGGATT
TGATAAAGAAAATAAAAAAGGTTTTCTTATGAGTTTCTTAAAGGAGTTGGCAGAATATTATCAAGCTAAA
GAGAGCTGTGATGCGGAAACTCAGACAAGCACCACATTTCCCAGCCAAGTGTCCCTAGCCGAGAAGTTTC
AGCTTATTGACGCTCAATTTGCAGATGGTTTTCCTCACCGTTCCAAGCTAGAATCTTTAGAGACAAAGTT
AAACGAGTATAAGAAAGAAGTACAACACCAGCTTCAGGTAGAAATGTGTCATAAGCTGAAGTATTTTAGA
GAAGCTGAAATAACAAAAGTTAAGATGGAAGAGAGAAGAAAGTATGAAAAGGAATTGGCTGAGTTCCAGA
ATGAATTTGAAAGAACTTGTCAAGCAAAAAATGAAGCCCTCATTTCTCAGGAGAAGAATTCTCTGGAAAG
AATTAAAAAACACCGAGAGATGGAATCAAAAGAAATTTATGCTCAAAGACAGCTTCTACTAAATGATATA
GCTTTGCTTAGAGGTAGAGAAGCAGAGCTGAAGGAGCGAATCGAAACTTTTGAATTGACCCAGAAGCTCC
AAGAAGAAAAAATTAAAAGTGAGGCTGAGGCACTTGAGAGACGGGAACAGAATCTGAAGAATATTGAAGA
CACCTATGATCAGAAACTCAAAACTGAACTGCTAAAGTACCAACTGGAGCTTTTTTCCTACTACATCACT
AGGACAAATAAACTCCTGGAAGAGGAAAGGAAGAATAAAGAAAAAACTATTCATTTGCAAGAGGAGCTCA
CAGTTATTAATTCAAAAAAGGAAGAACTCAGTAAATCTGTTAAGCATATGAAAGAAGTTGAGCTGGAACT
GGAGTCTGTGAAAGCTCAGTTTTTAGCAATATCAAAACAAAACCACTTGCTGAATGAAAAGGTGAGAGAG
ATGAGTGATTACTCACAACTGAAAGAAGAGAAAGTGGAGCTTCAGGCACAAAATAAACTACTTAAACTGC
AACTGGAAGAGACTAGGAATGAAAACTTACGACTCCTAGACCGCATAACTCAGCCACCTCCTGAGCTTGT
GATTTTTCAGAAGGAATTACAGAAAACAGAAAAGGCTATGGAACTGGAGCACAAGGACTTTGAAACTCAT
AGGCAGGCTCTTGAGAAACAGCTGCAGAGTGAAATTGAAAATTCTGCACAGCTAAGGACCCAGATAGCAG
AATATGATGCTTCTGTCAAAAGGTTAACTGTTCAGGTGGCTGAGTTAAAGTCACAACTAAAACAAACTCA
GATAGCCCTAGAGAATGAAGTGTACCGAAATCCAAAACATTCTCTGATTCATTCCCTGAGTGGCCTCCTA
TTGAGCGGCAAGATGGCACCCCACAGTGAAGATAAAAGTGGGGATTTCTTGAATGTACCCCTTGAACAGA
ACAAGGTTATAGCGGGTGCAGTTATGTCAAGGGTCCCACCTTATGTAAATACAGCAACAGAAGCTAGTTC
CCCAGAGTCTGACTTTGAGTTTATAGCCAGTAGTACTAAAGCCAAAGTAAGAGAGCTAGAGCAAGAGGCT
GAACGCTTGGAAAAGGCATTCAGAACTTACTATCAAAGAGCTACTCAGAATCCTTCTACGAGCCCTCAGC
CGGCAAAGAGTCCTCCATCTGTAAACTCGGTGGCAGCTCTCAGAAGCATAGCTTCCAGTTCCATGGACAG
ACCTGTTTCTGCAGAGGACAGAGTTGTCTCGGAACAGCCTCTTGGGGACATGCTGAAGGAAGAAATGAGT
GATATGTCCAAAGCATTCATGGGCAGTGTGGTTTCACGGCCACGCAGGACCTCTTCCTCCACACGCCTCT
CCTCTACACCCCATCCAAAATCGAGAAGAAGTCTTGATAATGAAATGTATCTGGAAGGTCTCGGGAGATT
ACACATGACTTCCTCCAGCCCTCTTCTTGACAGAGTTTCTGCATCACCTGCTGCTTCCCCTAGTCCTTGT
CCTGAGAGAACAGCCCAGGCGTCACCTGTTCCATCTAGGCACAGCTTCTCTGGTCTTCCAGAGCAAAATG
CCTGTTTATATCAGAGACAAACTGAAACGCAAGATAAAAGTGAGCTTTCAAATGTGGACAAGCAATCTTT
GAAAGATGAGAAATTTGAACCACCTTTCAGATGGAACAAGACAGAACAGTTTGAAGCAGAAGGACTCCAC
CCTGCTGGTGACATGCCTGGAATAGATTTTGCTGTGGCTACTCAGTCTTCAAGACTCATTTCATACGACT
ACCCAAGTGCTGTTCAGAGCCAAACTGGAGAACAAGACGAACAGGAGCTATGGGAGCTTCACATGAAAGA
ACGCAGGCAGAGAGAAGAACAAAGGCATAATGAACGGCAAGAAGCTTTAGAGAGGGAAAGAAGAGAGCTG
GGAAAACTAGAGCAGGAGCGGAGGATGATTGAAGAGTCACTGAAGATGGAGATGGAAGAAGAATTAGAAA
AGAGTGTTCAAGACCAGAAAGACAAATCAGCTCATTGTGAAAATACTTTAGAAAAATACATGAAAATTAT
CCAGCAGAGACAGGAAGAATCAAATGCAGATAAGAGCTCCAAAAAATCGGGCAAAGAATGCTCACTAGTG
GACATGATGATGCCTAGTGACAAGGATGAAAGTTCTCCAGGATTTTCTCATGAAGAACCAGATGACATGT
GGGAGCAAAAGCTCATTTCTGAAGAGGACTTGTAAAAGGGCGAATTCCAGCACACTGGCGGCCGTTACTA
GTGGATCCATCCGCCCCTCTCCCTCCCCCCCCCCTAACGTTACTGGCCGAAGCCGCTTGGAATAAGGCCG
GTGTGCGTTTGTCTATATGTTATTTTCCACCATATTGCCGTCTTTTGGCAATGTGAGGGCCATCGCTAGC
GGATCCACCACCTACAGCCCAGTGGGGTCGCTCTAGAGCGACCTCGAGGGGGGGCTAGATAAGTAATGAT
CATAATCAGCCATATCACATCTGTAGAGGTTTTACTTGCTTTAAAAAACCTCCCACACCTCCCCCTGAAC
CTGAAACATAAAATGAATGCAATTGTTGTTGTTAACTTGTTTATTGCAGCTTATAATGGTTACAAATAAA
GCAATAGCATCACAAATTTCACAAATAAAGCATTTTTTTCACTGCATTCTAGTTGTGGTTTGTCCAAACT
CATCAATGTATCTTATCATGTCTAGATCCGGGGGTACCGCGTCGAGAAGTTCCTATTCCGAAGTTCCTAT
TCTCTAGAAAGTATAGGAACTTCGTCGACGCGAATTCGTAATCATGGTCATAGCTGTTTCCTGTGTGAAA
TTGTTATCCGCTCACAATTCCACACAACATACGAGCCGGAAGCATAAAGTGTAAAGCCTGGGGTGCCTAA
TGAGTGAGCTAACTCACATTAATTGCGTTGCGCTCACTGCCCGCTTTCCAGTCGGGAAACCTGTCGTGCC
AGCTGCATTAATGAATCGGCCAACGCGCGGGGAGAGGCGGTTTGCGTATTGGGCGCTCTTCCGCTTCCTC
GCTCACTGACTCGCTGCGCTCGGTCGTTCGGCTGCGGCGAGCGGTATCAGCTCACTCAAAGGCGGTAATA
CGGTTATCCACAGAATCAGGGGATAACGCAGGAAAGAACATGTGAGCAAAAGGCCAGCAAAAGGCCAGGA
ACCGTAAAAAGGCCGCGTTGCTGGCGTTTTTCCATAGGCTCCGCCCCCCTGACGAGCATCACAAAAATCG
ACGCTCAAGTCAGAGGTGGCGAAACCCGACAGGACTATAAAGATACCAGGCGTTTCCCCCTGGAAGCTCC
CTCGTGCGCTCTCCTGTTCCGACCCTGCCGCTTACCGGATACCTGTCCGCCTTTCTCCCTTCGGGAAGCG
TGGCGCTTTCTCATAGCTCACGCTGTAGGTATCTCAGTTCGGTGTAGGTCGTTCGCTCCAAGCTGGGCTG
TGTGCACGAACCCCCCGTTCAGCCCGACCGCTGCGCCTTATCCGGTAACTATCGTCTTGAGTCCAACCCG
GTAAGACACGACTTATCGCCACTGGCAGCAGCCACTGGTAACAGGATTAGCAGAGCGAGGTATGTAGGCG
GTGCTACAGAGTTCTTGAAGTGGTGGCCTAACTACGGCTACACTAGAAGGACAGTATTTGGTATCTGCGC
TCTGCTGAAGCCAGTTACCTTCGGAAAAAGAGTTGGTAGCTCTTGATCCGGCAAACAAACCACCGCTGGT
AGCGGTGGTTTTTTTGTTTGCAAGCAGCAGATTACGCGCAGAAAAAAAGGATCTCAAGAAGATCCTTTGA
TCTTTTCTACGGGGTCTGACGCTCAGTGGAACGAAAACTCACGTTAAGGGATTTTGGTCATGAGATTATC
AAAAAGGATCTTCACCTAGATCCTTTTAAATTAAAAATGAAGTTTTAAATCAATCTAAAGTATATATGAG
TAAACTTGGTCTGACAGTTACCAATGCTTAATCAGTGAGGCACCTATCTCAGCGATCTGTCTATTTCGTT
CATCCATAGTTGCCTGACTCCCCGTCGTGTAGATAACTACGATACGGGAGGGCTTACCATCTGGCCCCAG
TGCTGCAATGATACCGCGAGACCCACGCTCACCGGCTCCAGATTTATCAGCAATAAACCAGCCAGCCGGA
AGGGCCGAGCGCAGAAGTGGTCCTGCAACTTTATCCGCCTCCATCCAGTCTATTAATTGTTGCCGGGAAG
CTAGAGTAAGTAGTTCGCCAGTTAATAGTTTGCGCAACGTTGTTGCCATTGCTACAGGCATCGTGGTGTC
ACGCTCGTCGTTTGGTATGGCTTCATTCAGCTCCGGTTCCCAACGATCAAGGCGAGTTACATGATCCCCC
ATGTTGTGCAAAAAAGCGGTTAGCTCCTTCGGTCCTCCGATCGTTGTCAGAAGTAAGTTGGCCGCAGTGT
TATCACTCATGGTTATGGCAGCACTGCATAATTCTCTTACTGTCATGCCATCCGTAAGATGCTTTTCTGT
GACTGGTGAGTACTCAACCAAGTCATTCTGAGAATAGTGTATGCGGCGACCGAGTTGCTCTTGCCCGGCG
TCAATACGGGATAATACCGCGCCACATAGCAGAACTTTAAAAGTGCTCATCATTGGAAAACGTTCTTCGG
GGCGAAAACTCTCAAGGATCTTACCGCTGTTGAGATCCAGTTCGATGTAACCCACTCGTGCACCCAACTG
ATCTTCAGCATCTTTTACTTTCACCAGCGTTTCTGGGTGAGCAAAAACAGGAAGGCAAAATGCCGCAAAA
AAGGGAATAAGGGCGACACGGAAATGTTGAATACTCATACTCTTCCTTTTTCAATATTATTGAAGCATTT
ATCAGGGTTATTGTCTCATGAGCGGATACATATTTGAATGTATTTAGAAAAATAAACAAATAGGGGTTCC
GCGCACATTTCCCCGAAAAGTGCCACCTGACGTCTAAGAAACCATTATTATCATGACATTAACCTATAAA
AATAGGCGTATCACGAGGCCCTTTCGTCTCGCGCGTTTCGGTGATGACGGTGAAAACCTCTGACACATGC
AGCTCCCGGAGACGGTCACAGCTTGTCTGTAAGCGGATGCCGGGAGCAGACAAGCCCGTCAGGGCGCGTC
AGCGGGTGTTGGCGGGTGTCGGGGCTGGCTTAACTATGCGGCATCAGAGCAGATTGTACTGAGAGTGCAC
CATATGCGGTGTGAAATACCGCACAGATGCGTAAGGAGAAAATACCGCATCAGGCGCCATTCGCCATTCA
GGCTGCGCAACTGTTGGGAAGGGCGATCGGTGCGGGCCTCTTCGCTATTACGCCAGCTGGCGAAAGGGGG
ATGTGCTGCAAGGCGATTAAGTTGGGTAACGCCAGGGTTTTCCCAGTCACGACGTTGTAAAACGACGGCC
AGTGCCAAGCTT
