>Addgene plasmid #24578 | pFloxin-Ofd1-Myc-KDD359-361FSY | addgene partial sequence | sequence record 30514 | 24578 with mOfd1-Fwd 5'-GAATTGACCCAGAAGCTCCA
GTGAGGCTGAGGCACTTGAGAGACGGGAACAGAATCTGAAGAATATTGAAGACACCTATGATCAGAAACT
CAAAACTGAACTGCTAAAGTACCAACTGGAGCTTTTTTCCTACTACATCACTAGGACAAATAAACTCCTG
GAAGAGGAAAGGAAGAATAAAGAAAAAACTATTCATTTGCAAGAGGAGCTCACAGTTATTAATTCAAAAA
AGGAAGAACTCAGTAAATCTGTTAAGCATATGAAAGAAGTTGAGCTGGAACTGGAGTCTGTGAAAGCTCA
GTTTTTAGCAATATCAAAACAAAACCACTTGCTGAATGAAAAGGTGAGAGAGATGAGTGATTACTCACAA
CTGAAAGAAGAGAAAGTGGAGCTTCAGGCACAAAATAAACTACTTAAACTGCAACTGGAAGAGACTAGGA
ATGAAAACTTACGACTCCTAGACCGCATAACTCAGCCACCTCCTGAGCTTGTGATTTTTCAGAAGGAATT
ACAGAAAACAGAAAAGGCTATGGAACTGGAGCACAAGGACTTTGAAACTCATAGGCAGGCTCTTGAGAAA
CAGCTGCAGAGTGAAATTGAAAATTCTGCACAGCTAAGGACCCAGATAGCAGAATATGATGCTTCTGTCA
AAAGGTTAACTGTTCAGGTGGCTGAGTTAAAGTCACAACTAAAACAAACTCAGATAGCCCTAGAGAATGA
AGTGTACCGAAATCCAAAACACTCTCTGATTCATTCCCTGAGTGGCCTCCTATTGAGCGGCAAGATGGCA
CCCCACAGTGAAGATAAAAGTGGGGATTTCTTGAATGTACCCCTTGAACAGAACAAGGTTATAGCGGGTG
CAGTTATGTCAAGGGTCCCACCTTATGTAAATACAGCAAC
