>Addgene plasmid #24578 | pFloxin-Ofd1-Myc-KDD359-361FSY | addgene partial sequence | sequence record 30515 | 24578 with lac_promoter
CACACAGGAAACAGCTATGACATGATTACGAATTCGCGTCGACGAAGTTCCTATACTTTCTAGAGAATAG
GAACTTCGGAATAGGAACTTCTCGACGCGGTACCCCCGGATCTAGACATGATAAGATACATTGATGAGTT
TGGACAAACCACAACTAGAATGCAGTGAAAAAAATGCTTTATTTGTGAAATTTGTGATGCTATTGCTTTA
TTTGTAACCATTATAAGCTGCAATAAACAAGTTAACAACAACAATTGCATTCATTTTATGTTTCAGGTTC
AGGGGGAGGTGTGGGAGGTTTTTTAAAGCAAGTAAAACCTCTACAGATGTGATATGGCTGATTATGATCA
TTACTTATCTAGCCCCCCCTCGAGGTCGCTCTAGAGCGACCCCACTGGGCTGTAGGTGGTGGATCCGCTA
GCGATCTCACATTGCCAAAAGACGGCAATATGGTGGAAAATAACATATAGACAAACGCACACCGGCCTTA
TTCCAAGCGGCTTCGGCCAGTAACGTTAGGGGGGGGGGAGGGAGAGGGGCGGATCCACTAGTAACGGCCG
CCAGTGTGCTGGAATTCGCCCTTTTACAAGTCCTCTTCAGAAATGAGCTTTTGCTCCCACATGTCATCTG
GTTCTTCATGAGAAAATCCTGGAGAACTTTCATCCTTGTCACTAGGCATCATCATGTCCACTAGTGAGCA
TTCTTTGCCCGATTTTTTGGAGCTCTTATCTGCATTTGATTCTTCCTGTCTCTGCTGGATAATTTTCATG
TATTTTTCTAAAGTATTTTC
